Addgene plasmid #37280: ovoD1 D1B2NR (18 kb)
Depositing lab: Norbert Perrimon. Depositing organization: Harvard Medical School. Publication: Autosomal P[ovoD1] dominant female-sterile insertions in Drosophila and their use in generating germ-line chimeras. Chou TB, Noll E, Perrimon N. Development. 1993 Dec;119(4):1359-69. PubMed 8306893.
Backbone
  Vector backbone: pCaSpeR 2
  Backbone size w/o insert (bp): 7815
  Vector type: Insect Expression
Growth in bacteria
  Bacterial resistance: Ampicillin, 100 μg/mL
  Growth temperature: 37°C
  Growth strain: DH5alpha
  Copy number: Unknown
Gene/Insert
  Gene/Insert name: ovoD1 genomic DNA fragment
  Species: D. melanogaster (fly)
  Insert size (bp): 18000
  Cloning method: Unknown
  Sequencing primers: 5′ pCasper-F
Terms and licenses: Academic/Nonprofit Terms; Industry Terms: Not Available to Industry
Depositor comments: Perrimon Lab plasmid #23 Please see associated publication for cloning details
How to cite: ovoD1 D1B2NR (18 kb) was a gift from Norbert Perrimon (Addgene plasmid # 37280 ; http://n2t.net/addgene:37280 ; RRID:Addgene_37280)
