[The description below was written by a language model from this plasmid's Addgene catalogue record.]
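Description:
ovoD1 D1B2NR (18 kb) is a Drosophila transformation plasmid built on pCaSpeR 2, a P-element vector of about 7.8 kb, and catalogued as an insect expression construct. It is propagated in E. coli under ampicillin selection; the copy number is not recorded, and no feature table is available, so the bacterial origin and the exact layout of the elements cannot be confirmed from the record. Vectors of the pCaSpeR family generally carry P-element terminal repeats flanking a cloning site and a mini-white eye-colour marker. This allows transposase-mediated integration into the fly germline and identification of transformants by eye pigmentation, although these parts are not itemised here.

The payload is a genomic DNA fragment of roughly 18 kb from Drosophila melanogaster carrying the ovoD1 allele. ovoD1 is a dominant female-sterile mutation of the ovo locus: germ cells that carry it fail to produce eggs, so heterozygous females are sterile. No heterologous promoter is listed. Because the insert is described as genomic DNA, expression presumably depends on the gene's own regulatory sequences within the fragment, but the record does not state this, and it refers to the associated publication for cloning details.

According to the title of that publication, the construct was used to generate autosomal P[ovoD1] insertions for making germ-line chimeras. In this dominant female-sterile approach, mitotic recombination in a female heterozygous for an ovoD1 insertion produces germline clones that have lost the transgene. Only these clones can produce eggs, which allows the maternal contribution of mutations on the homologous chromosome arm to be studied.
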