>Addgene plasmid #37280 | ovoD1 D1B2NR (18 kb) | addgene partial sequence | sequence record 50460 | miniwhite-R 5'-AAGAGATAGCGGACGCAGCG-3'
GAGGCAAACAGCGCTGACTTTGAGTGGAATGTCATTTTGAGTGAGAGGTAATCGAAAGAACCTGGTACAT
CAAATACCCTTGGATCGAAGTAAATTTAAAACTGATCAGATAAGTTCAATGATATCCAGTGCAGTAAAAA
AAAAAAATGTTTTTTTTATCTACTTTCCGCAAAAATGGGTTTTATTAACTTACATACATACTAGAATTCG
ATAACCAGTTGATGATACCATTGGTCCGCCCCATTTCCACGCGCTTTTCGCGGAAACACTGAATTTTAGC
AAGCAATTGAATGAAGTTGATATCTCGATTCGAACGGTTGAAAGATTTCCAATTGAGTAAATCGATATGC
CCCTCCTACCCTTCTCCCATTTTATTCGGTATAGCCCCGAATTTTGGGAAGCAATAAAAACGAGACAAAC
AGGTGGGAAATCCTCGCGGAATGCCTCTCGGAAAACTCATCGTTCACTGCCCCACACGCCTTTTCTCACC
ACCCCCTTTTCCATACACTGAGAGCAATCAAGTGAAAATCAAGAAAACGTTATTCCAACTAATTTTCAGT
TAAACCGAAAGAAATCAAGAATAGATGCGAATTTTTGTACATTTGCTGAGAGAAAAAAAATAAGTATTGT
AATATTTAATGAATCCAAAACCAAACTCCAAAATATACTATTTTATATACCAAACAACAAATGGATAAAA
AAAAATAAAAACGAACGATGATTAACAAAAACCCAACAACTTTGCACCACAACAACAACAACCAACTAAA
TTTTT
