>Addgene plasmid #37280 | ovoD1 D1B2NR (18 kb) | addgene partial sequence | sequence record 51362 | pCasper-R 5'-GTCGGCAAGAGACATCCACT-3'
AGTGTCGTATTGAGTCTGAGTGAGACAGCGATATGATTGTTGATTAACCCTTAGCATGTCCGTGGGGTTT
GAATTAACTCATAATATTAATTAGACGAAATTATTTTTAAAGTTTTATTTTTAATAATTTGCGAGTACGC
AAAGCTTGGCTGCAGGTCGACTCTAGAGGATCCCCGGGCGAGCTCGAATTAGGCCTTCTAGACCGCGGCC
GGCCGCAGATCTATATATGTACATATGTACGTCCGCATTATATAGTATAGGTGCAGATATATGCGCAACT
GACTGTGAGCTTGATCAGTTTGTCAATGGCTGCGTTTGTCAAGCCGAAAGCTGGGGGAAAAAAAAACAAA
CCAGTTCAGAGGTGCAGCCTCAGCCTCAGCCTCCAATGCAATGTGCTTAACGCATATGGTGTATCGCGGA
TCAGGGGGCAGATATCGAAAGGGGGTCTCGACTATATAGTACGAGTTGTCAATGCTTTAGTTAGTCGTGC
GAGGAAAAGAGAGACAATCGCAGCTAAATGCAGTTTCATGCAGTCATTCATTCATTCATTTAGTCAGTCA
CAAGTCAACCCTGACCTGAAAAGAGTTATGTATCTGTATATATGTATATCTCTACATATGTGTGTGTGTG
TGTGTGCGTATCATGCATGCCTGCATGTCTGTTTGTATG
